>Addgene plasmid #46591 | AB.pCCL.sin.cPPT.U6.miR-151-3p-Decoy.hPGK.GFP.WPRE | depositor partial sequence | sequence record 65885 | miR-151-3p Decoy
CATCAACCCTCAAGGAGGGTCAGTCTAGCAAGTATTCTGGTCACAGAATACAACCCTCAAGGAGGGTCAG
TCTAGCAAG
