>Addgene plasmid #46591 | AB.pCCL.sin.cPPT.U6.miR-151-3p-Decoy.hPGK.GFP.WPRE | depositor partial sequence | sequence record 65886 | empty backbone
AATGCTTCAATAATATTGAAAAAGGAAGAGTATGAGTATTCAACATTTCCGTGTCGCCCTTATTCCCTTT
TTTGCGGCATTTTGCCTTCCTGTTTTTGCTCACCCAGAAACGCTGGTGAAAGTAAAAGATGCTGAAGATC
AGTTGGGTGCACGAGTGGGTTACATCGAACTGGATCTCAACAGCGGTAAGATCCTTGAGAGTTTTCGCCC
CGAAGAACGTTTTCCAATGATGAGCACTTTTAAAGTTCTGCTATGTGGCGCGGTATTATCCCGTATTGAC
GCCGGGCAAGAGCAACTCGGTCGCCGCATACACTATTCTCAGAATGACTTGGTTGAGTACTCACCAGTCA
CAGAAAAGCATCTTACGGATGGCATGACAGTAAGAGAATTATGCAGTGCTGCCATAACCATGAGTGATAA
CACTGCGGCCAACTTACTTCTGACAACGATCGGAGGACCGAAGGAGCTAACCGCTTTTTTGCACAACATG
GGGGATCATGTAACTCGCCTTGATCGTTGGGAACCGGAGCTGAATGAAGCCATACCAAACGACGAGCGTG
ACACCACGATGCCTGTAGCAATGGCAACAACGTTGCGCAAACTATTAACTGGCGAACTACTTACTCTAGC
TTCCCGGCAACAATTAATAGACTGGATGGAGGCGGATAAAGTTGCAGGACCACTTCTGCGCTCGGCCCTT
CCGGCTGGCTGGTTTATTGCTGATAAATCTGGAGCCGGTGAGCGTGGGTCTCGCGGTATCATTGCAGCAC
TGGGGCCAGATGGTAAGCCCTCCCGTATCGTAGTTATCTACACGACGGGGAGTCAGGCAACTATGGATGA
ACGAAATAGACAGATCGCTGAGATAGGTGCCTCACTGATTAAGCATTGGTAACTGTCAGACCAAGTTTAC
TCATATATACTTTAGATTGATTTAAAACTTCATTTTTAATTTAAAAGGATCTAGGTGAAGATCCTTTTTG
ATAATCTCATGACCAAAATCCCTTAACGTGAGTTTTCGTTCCACTGAGCGTCAGACCCCGTAGAAAAGAT
CAAAGGATCTTCTTGAGATCCTTTTTTTCTGCGCGTAATCTGCTGCTTGCAAACAAAAAAACCACCGCTA
CCAGCGGTGGTTTGTTTGCCGGATCAAGAGCTACCAACTCTTTTTCCGAAGGTAACTGGCTTCAGCAGAG
CGCAGATACCAAATACTGTCCTTCTAGTGTAGCCGTAGTTAGGCCACCACTTCAAGAACTCTGTAGCACC
GCCTACATACCTCGCTCTGCTAATCCTGTTACCAGTGGCTGCTGCCAGTGGCGATAAGTCGTGTCTTACC
GGGTTGGACTCAAGACGATAGTTACCGGATAAGGCGCAGCGGTCGGGCTGAACGGGGGGTTCGTGCACAC
AGCCCAGCTTGGAGCGAACGACCTACACCGAACTGAGATACCTACAGCGTGAGCTATGAGAAAGCGCCAC
GCTTCCCGAAGGGAGAAAGGCGGACAGGTATCCGGTAAGCGGCAGGGTCGGAACAGGAGAGCGCACGAGG
GAGCTTCCAGGGGGAAACGCCTGGTATCTTTATAGTCCTGTCGGGTTTCGCCACCTCTGACTTGAGCGTC
GATTTTTGTGATGCTCGTCAGGGGGGCGGAGCCTATGGAAAAACGCCAGCAACGCGGCCTTTTTACGGTT
CCTGGCCTTTTGCTGGCCTTTTGCTCACATGTTCTTTCCTGCGTTATCCCCTGATTCTGTGGATAACCGT
ATTACCGCCTTTGAGTGAGCTGATACCGCTCGCCGCAGCCGAACGACCGAGCGCAGCGAGTCAGTGAGCG
AGGAAGCGGAAGAGCGCCCAATACGCAAACCGCCTCTCCCCGCGCGTTGGCCGATTCATTAATGCAGCTG
GCACGACAGGTTTCCCGACTGGAAAGCGGGCAGTGAGCGCAACGCAATTAATGTGAGTTAGCTCACTCAT
TAGGCACCCCAGGCTTTACACTTTATGCTTCCGGCTCGTATGTTGTGTGGAATTGTGAGCGGATAACAAT
TTCACACAGGAAACAGCTATGACCATGATTACGCCAAGCGCGCAATTAACCCTCACTAAAGGGAACAAAA
GCTGGAGCTGCAAGCTTGGCCATTGCATACGTTGTATCCATATCATAATATGTACATTTATATTGGCTCA
TGTCCAACATTACCGCCATGTTGACATTGATTATTGACTAGTTATTAATAGTAATCAATTACGGGGTCAT
TAGTTCATAGCCCATATATGGAGTTCCGCGTTACATAACTTACGGTAAATGGCCCGCCTGGCTGACCGCC
CAACGACCCCCGCCCATTGACGTCAATAATGACGTATGTTCCCATAGTAACGCCAATAGGGACTTTCCAT
TGACGTCAATGGGTGGAGTATTTACGGTAAACTGCCCACTTGGCAGTACATCAAGTGTATCATATGCCAA
GTACGCCCCCTATTGACGTCAATGACGGTAAATGGCCCGCCTGGCATTATGCCCAGTACATGACCTTATG
GGACTTTCCTACTTGGCAGTACATCTACGTATTAGTCATCGCTATTACCATGGTGATGCGGTTTTGGCAG
TACATCAATGGGCGTGGATAGCGGTTTGACTCACGGGGATTTCCAAGTCTCCACCCCATTGACGTCAATG
GGAGTTTGTTTTGGCACCAAAATCAACGGGACTTTCCAAAATGTCGTAACAACTCCGCCCCATTGACGCA
AATGGGCGGTAGGCGTGTACGGTGGGAGGTCTATATAAGCAGAGCTCGTTTAGTGAACCGGGGTCTCTCT
GGTTAGACCAGATCTGAGCCTGGGAGCTCTCTGGCTAACTAGGGAACCCACTGCTTAAGCCTCAATAAAG
CTTGCCTTGAGTGCTTCAAGTAGTGTGTGCCCGTCTGTTGTGTGACTCTGGTAACTAGAGATCCCTCAGA
CCCTTTTAGTCAGTGTGGAAAATCTCTAGCAGTGGCGCCCGAACAGGGACCTGAAAGCGAAAGGGAAACC
AGAGCTCTCTCGACGCAGGACTCGGCTTGCTGAAGCGCGCACGGCAAGAGGCGAGGGGCGGCGACTGGTG
AGTACGCCAAAAATTTTGACTAGCGGAGGCTAGAAGGAGAGAGATGGGTGCGAGAGCGTCAGTATTAAGC
GGGGGAGAATTAGATCGCGATGGGAAAAAATTCGGTTAAGGCCAGGGGGAAAGAAAAAATATAAATTAAA
ACATATAGTATGGGCAAGCAGGGAGCTAGAACGATTCGCAGTTAATCCTGGCCTGTTAGAAACATCAGAA
GGCTGTAGACAAATACTGGGACAGCTACAACCATCCCTTCAGACAGGATCAGAAGAACTTAGATCATTAT
ATAATACAGTAGCAACCCTCTATTGTGTGCATCAAAGGATAGAGATAAAAGACACCAAGGAAGCTTTAGA
CAAGATAGAGGAAGAGCAAAACAAAAGTAAGACCACCGCACAGCAAGCGGCCGCTGATCTTCAGACCTGG
AGGAGGAGATATGAGGGACAATTGGAGAAGTGAATTATATAAATATAAAGTAGTAAAAATTGAACCATTA
GGAGTAGCACCCACCAAGGCAAAGAGAAGAGTGGTGCAGAGAGAAAAAAGAGCAGTGGGAATAGGAGCTT
TGTTCCTTGGGTTCTTGGGAGCAGCAGGAAGCACTATGGGCGCAGCCTCAATGACGCTGACGGTACAGGC
CAGACAATTATTGTCTGGTATAGTGCAGCAGCAGAACAATTTGCTGAGGGCTATTGAGGCGCAACAGCAT
CTGTTGCAACTCACAGTCTGGGGCATCAAGCAGCTCCAGGCAAGAATCCTGGCTGTGGAAAGATACCTAA
AGGATCAACAGCTCCTGGGGATTTGGGGTTGCTCTGGAAAACTCATTTGCACCACTGCTGTGCCTTGGAA
TGCTAGTTGGAGTAATAAATCTCTGGAACAGATTTGGAATCACACGACCTGGATGGAGTGGGACAGAGAA
ATTAACAATTACACAAGCTTAATACACTCCTTAATTGAAGAATCGCAAAACCAGCAAGAAAAGAATGAAC
AAGAATTATTGGAATTAGATAAATGGGCAAGTTTGTGGAATTGGTTTAACATAACAAATTGGCTGTGGTA
TATAAAATTATTCATAATGATAGTAGGAGGCTTGGTAGGTTTAAGAATAGTTTTTGCTGTACTTTCTATA
GTGAATAGAGTTAGGCAGGGATATTCACCATTATCGTTTCAGACCCACCTCCCAACCCCGAGGGGACCCG
ACAGGCCCGAAGGAATAGAAGAAGAAGGTGGAGAGAGAGACAGAGACAGATCCATTCGATTAGTGAACGG
ATCTCGACGGTATCGGTTAACTTTTAAAAGAAAAGGGGGGATTGGGGGGTACAGTGCAGGGGAAAGAATA
GTAGACATAATAGCAACAGACATACAAACTAAAGAATTACAAAAACAAATTACAAAAATTCAAAATTTTA
TCGATCACGAGACTAGCCTCGAGAAGCTTGATATCGAATTCAAAAAAGACGGCGCTAGGATCATCGAGAC
GGTACCGTCTCCGATGATCCTAGCGCCGTCAAACAAGGCTTTTCTCCAAGGGATATTTATAGTCTCAAAA
CACACAATTACTTTACAGTTAGGGTGAGTTTCCTTTTGTGCTGTTTTTTAAAATAATAATTTAGTATTTG
TATCTCTTATAGAAATCCAAGCCTATCATGTAAAATGTAGCTAGTATTAAAAAGAACAGATTATCTGTCT
TTTATCGCACATTAAGCCTCTATAGTTACTAGGAAATATTATATGCAAATTAACCGGGGCAGGGGAGTAG
CCGAGCTTCTCCCACAAGTCTGTGCGAGGGGGCCGGCGCGGGCCTAGAGATGGCGGCGTCGGATGGATCC
ACTAGTTCTAGAGCGGCCATCGAATTCCCACGGGGTTGGGGTTGCGCCTTTTCCAAGGCAGCCCTGGGTT
TGCGCAGGGACGCGGCTGCTCTGGGCGTGGTTCCGGGAAACGCAGCGGCGCCGACCCTGGGTCTCGCACA
TTCTTCACGTCCGTTCGCAGCGTCACCCGGATCTTCGCCGCTACCCTTGTGGGCCCCCCGGCGACGCTTC
CTGCTCCGCCCCTAAGTCGGGAAGGTTCCTTGCGGTTCGCGGCGTGCCGGACGTGACAAACGGAAGCCGC
ACGACTCACTAGTACCCTCGCAGACGGACAGCGCCAGGGAGCAATGGCAGCGCGCCGACCGCGATGGGCT
GTGGCCAATAGCGGCTGCTCAGCGGGGCGCGCCGAGAGCAGCGGCCGGGAAGGGGCGGTGCGGGAGGCGG
GGTGTGGGGCGGTAGTGTGGGCCCTGTTCCTGCCCGCGCGGTGTTCCGCATTCTGCAAGCCTCCGGAGCG
CACGTCGGCAGTCGGCTCCCTCGTTGACCGAATCACCGACCTCTCTCCCCAGGGGGATCCACCGGTCGCC
ACCATGGTGAGCAAGGGCGAGGAGCTGTTCACCGGGGTGGTGCCCATCCTGGTCGAGCTGGACGGCGACG
TAAACGGCCACAAGTTCAGCGTGTCCGGCGAGGGCGAGGGCGATGCCACCTACGGCAAGCTGACCCTGAA
GTTCATCTGCACCACCGGCAAGCTGCCCGTGCCCTGGCCCACCCTCGTGACCACCCTGACCTACGGCGTG
CAGTGCTTCAGCCGCTACCCCGACCACATGAAGCAGCACGACTTCTTCAAGTCCGCCATGCCCGAAGGCT
ACGTCCAGGAGCGCACCATCTTCTTCAAGGACGACGGCAACTACAAGACCCGCGCCGAGGTGAAGTTCGA
GGGCGACACCCTGGTGAACCGCATCGAGCTGAAGGGCATCGACTTCAAGGAGGACGGCAACATCCTGGGG
CACAAGCTGGAGTACAACTACAACAGCCACAACGTCTATATCATGGCCGACAAGCAGAAGAACGGCATCA
AGGTGAACTTCAAGATCCGCCACAACATCGAGGACGGCAGCGTGCAGCTCGCCGACCACTACCAGCAGAA
CACCCCCATCGGCGACGGCCCCGTGCTGCTGCCCGACAACCACTACCTGAGCACCCAGTCCGCCCTGAGC
AAAGACCCCAACGAGAAGCGCGATCACATGGTCCTGCTGGAGTTCGTGACCGCCGCCGGGATCACTCTCG
GCATGGACGAGCTGTACAAGTAAAGCGGCCGCGTCGACAATCAACCTCTGGATTACAAAATTTGTGAAAG
ATTGACTGGTATTCTTAACTATGTTGCTCCTTTTACGCTATGTGGATACGCTGCTTTAATGCCTTTGTAT
CATGCTATTGCTTCCCGTATGGCTTTCATTTTCTCCTCCTTGTATAAATCCTGGTTGCTGTCTCTTTATG
AGGAGTTGTGGCCCGTTGTCAGGCAACGTGGCGTGGTGTGCACTGTGTTTGCTGACGCAACCCCCACTGG
TTGGGGCATTGCCACCACCTGTCAGCTCCTTTCCGGGACTTTCGCTTTCCCCCTCCCTATTGCCACGGCG
GAACTCATCGCCGCCTGCCTTGCCCGCTGCTGGACAGGGGCTCGGCTGTTGGGCACTGACAATTCCGTGG
TGTTGTCGGGGAAGCTGACGTCCTTTCCATGGCTGCTCGCCTGTGTTGCCACCTGGATTCTGCGCGGGAC
GTCCTTCTGCTACGTCCCTTCGGCCCTCAATCCAGCGGACCTTCCTTCCCGCGGCCTGCTGCCGGCTCTG
CGGCCTCTTCCGCGTCTTCGCCTTCGCCCTCAGACGAGTCGGATCTCCCTTTGGGCCGCCTCCCCGCCTG
GAATTCGAGCTCGGTACCTTTAAGACCAATGACTTACAAGGCAGCTGTAGATCTTAGCCACTTTTTAAAA
GAAAAGGGGGGACTGGAAGGGCTAATTCACTCCCAACGAAGACAAGATCTGCTTTTTGCTTGTACTGGGT
CTCTCTGGTTAGACCAGATCTGAGCCTGGGAGCTCTCTGGCTAACTAGGGAACCCACTGCTTAAGCCTCA
ATAAAGCTTGCCTTGAGTGCTTCAAGTAGTGTGTGCCCGTCTGTTGTGTGACTCTGGTAACTAGAGATCC
CTCAGACCCTTTTAGTCAGTGTGGAAAATCTCTAGCAGTAGTAGTTCATGTCATCTTATTATTCAGTATT
TATAACTTGCAAAGAAATGAATATCAGAGAGTGAGAGGAACTTGTTTATTGCAGCTTATAATGGTTACAA
ATAAAGCAATAGCATCACAAATTTCACAAATAAAGCATTTTTTTCACTGCATTCTAGTTGTGGTTTGTCC
AAACTCATCAATGTATCTTATCATGTCTGGCTCTAGCTATCCCGCCCCTAACTCCGCCCAGTTCCGCCCA
TTCTCCGCCCCATGGCTGACTAATTTTTTTTATTTATGCAGAGGCCGAGGCCGCCTCGGCCTCTGAGCTA
TTCCAGAAGTAGTGAGGAGGCTTTTTTGGAGGCCTAGGCTTTTGCGTCGAGACGTACCCAATTCGCCCTA
TAGTGAGTCGTATTACGCGCGCTCACTGGCCGTCGTTTTACAACGTCGTGACTGGGAAAACCCTGGCGTT
ACCCAACTTAATCGCCTTGCAGCACATCCCCCTTTCGCCAGCTGGCGTAATAGCGAAGAGGCCCGCACCG
ATCGCCCTTCCCAACAGTTGCGCAGCCTGAATGGCGAATGGCGCG
[124 nt withheld, positions 7676-7799]
C
[91 nt withheld, positions 7801-7891]
A
[49 nt withheld, positions 7893-7941]
CCTTTGACGTTGGAGTCCACGTTCTTT
[37 nt withheld, positions 7969-8005]
ACCCTATCTCGGTCTATTCTTTTGATTTATAAGGGATTTTGCCGATTTCGGCCTATTGGTTAAAAAATGA
GCTGATTTAACAAAAATTTAACGCGAATTTTAACAAAATATTAACGTTTACAATTTCC
