>Addgene plasmid #46591 | AB.pCCL.sin.cPPT.U6.miR-151-3p-Decoy.hPGK.GFP.WPRE | addgene partial sequence | sequence record 66961 | pBluescript-SK 5'-tctagaactagtggatc-3'
CGCGCCGGCCCCCTCGCACAGACTTGTGGGAGAAGCTCGGCTACTCCCCTGCCCCGGTTAATTTGCATAT
AATATTTCCTAGTAACTATAGAGGCTTAATGTGCGATAAAAGACAGATAATCTGTTCTTTTTAATACTAG
CTACATTTTACATGATAGGCTTGGATTTCTATAAGAGATACAAATACTAAATTATTATTTTAAAAAACAG
CACAAAAGGAAACTCACCCTAACTGTAAAGTAATTGTGTGTTTTGAGACTATAAATATCCCTTGGAGAAA
AGCCTTGTTTGACGGCGCTAGGATCATCAACCCTCAAGGAGGGTCAGTCTAGCAAGTATTCTGGTCACAG
AATACAACCCTCAAGGAGGGTCAGTCTAGCAAGATGATCCTAGCGCCGTCTTTTTTGAATTCGATATCAA
GCTTCTCGAGGCTAGTCTCGTGATCGATAAAATTTTGAATTTTTG
