[The description below was written by a language model from this plasmid's Addgene catalogue record.]
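Description:
AB.pCCL.sin.cPPT.U6.miR-151-3p-Decoy.hPGK.GFP.WPRE is a lentiviral transfer plasmid built on the pCCL self-inactivating (sin) backbone, an 8.2 kb vector into which a 79 bp decoy sequence for mouse miR-151-3p has been inserted. It is maintained in bacteria as a high-copy, ampicillin-resistant plasmid, and the record lists a recombination-deficient strain, the usual choice for keeping lentiviral repeats stable. No feature table accompanies the entry, so the layout described here comes from the catalogue fields and the construct name. The record does not itemise the origin of replication or the LTR and packaging elements.

The payload has two expression units. A human U6 (RNA polymerase III) promoter drives high-level transcription of the short decoy RNA, which was cloned between BsmBI sites that were destroyed in the process. A decoy transcript of this kind carries target sites complementary to the microRNA, so that it sequesters miR-151-3p and relieves repression of the microRNA's natural targets. A separate human PGK promoter drives GFP, the only marker for mammalian cells, which allows transduced cells to be identified or sorted by fluorescence. The central polypurine tract (cPPT) improves nuclear import of the viral genome and so transduction efficiency. The WPRE downstream of GFP enhances transcript stability and expression. The sin design removes LTR promoter activity after integration, leaving expression under the control of the internal promoters.

The plasmid belongs to a set of microRNA sensor and decoy vectors made for high-throughput assessment of microRNA activity and function. It suits stable loss-of-function studies of miR-151-3p in cells transduced with the packaged virus.
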