Addgene plasmid #46591: AB.pCCL.sin.cPPT.U6.miR-151-3p-Decoy.hPGK.GFP.WPRE
Depositing lab: Brian Brown. Depositing organization: Icahn School of Medicine at Mount Sinai. Publication: High-throughput assessment of microRNA activity and function using microRNA sensor and decoy libraries. Mullokandov G, Baccarini A, Ruzo A, Jayaprakash AD, Tung N, Israelow B, Evans MJ, Sachidanandam R, Brown BD. Nat Methods. 2012 Jul 1;9(8):840-6. doi: 10.1038/nmeth.2078. PubMed 22751203.
Backbone
  Vector backbone: AB.pCCLsin.PPT.U6.hPGK.GFP.wpre
  Backbone size w/o insert (bp): 8233
  Vector type: Lentiviral
  Selectable markers: eGFP
Growth in bacteria
  Bacterial resistance: Ampicillin, 100 μg/mL
  Growth temperature: 37°C
  Growth strain: Stbl3
  Copy number: High Copy
Gene/Insert
  Gene/Insert name: miR-151-3p Decoy (alt name: 8180)
  Species: M. musculus (mouse)
  Insert size (bp): 79
  Promoter: hU6
  Cloning method: Restriction Enzyme; 5′ cloning site BsmBI (destroyed during cloning); 3′ cloning site BsmBI (destroyed during cloning)
  Sequencing primers: 5′ CATAATAGCAACAGACATAC; 3′ pBluescriptSK_primer
Terms and licenses: Academic/Nonprofit Terms; Industry Terms: Not Available to Industry
Depositor comments: Depositor Website: http://www.mountsinai.org/profiles/brian-d-brown/ Please cite Mullokandov, Baccarini, Ruzo et al. Nature Methods 2013.
How to cite: AB.pCCL.sin.cPPT.U6.miR-151-3p-Decoy.hPGK.GFP.WPRE was a gift from Brian Brown (Addgene plasmid # 46591 ; http://n2t.net/addgene:46591 ; RRID:Addgene_46591)
